>Addgene plasmid #31633 | pGEX-4T1-Claspin-BPI | addgene partial sequence | sequence record 36343 | pGEX-5 5'-GGGCTGGCAAGCCACGTTTGGTG-3'
CNCTCAATCGGACTGGTTCGCGTGGATCCCCGGAATTCAAGGAAAGAAAGGCAGCCAGATTAAGTAAAGA
AGCATTAAAACAACTGCATAGTGAGACTCAGCGCCTTATTCGAGAGTCTGCACTGAACCTTCCATATCAT
ATGCCTGAGAATAAAACCATTCATGATTTCTTCAAGCGTAAACCCCGGCCCACTTGCCACGGAAATGCCA
TGGCACTATTGAAGTCATCTAAATATCAGTCAAGCCATCACAAAGAAATCATAGACACTGCAAATACTAC
TGAAATGAACAGTGATCACCATAGTAAAGGTTCTGAGCAGACAACAGGTGCAGAAAATGAAGTGGAAACT
AATGCACTCCCTGTAGTTTCAAAGGAAACCCAGATCATTACTGGATCAGATGAGTCTTGCAGGAAGGATT
TGGTAAAAAATGAAGAGCTAGAAATTCAGGAGAAACAGAAGCAGAGTGACATTAGACCTTCACCTGGGGA
CAGCTCAGTGTTGCAACAGGAATCCAACTTCCTCGGGAACAATCACAGTGAGGAATGTCAGGTTGGAGGG
CTTGTAGCATTTGAACCTCATGCCCTGGAGGGTGAAGGCCCCCAAAATCCAGAAGAAACAGATGAGAAAG
TGGAAGAGCCTGAGCAGCAAAATAAATCATCAGCAGTTGGGCCACCTGAAAAAGTGAGACGGTTTTAACT
CGAGCGGCCGCATCGTGACTGACTGACGATCTGCCTCGCGCGTTTCGGTGATGACGGTGAAAACCTCTGA
CACATGCAGCTCCCGGAGACGGTCACAGCTTGTCTGTAAGCGGATGCCGGGAGCAGACAAGCCCGTCAGG
GCGCGTCAGCGGGTGTTGGCNGGGTGTCGGGGCCGCAGCCATGACCC
