[The description below was written by a language model from this plasmid's Addgene catalogue record.]
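Description:
pGEX-4T1-Claspin-BPI is a bacterial expression plasmid built on the commercial pGEX-4T1 backbone (about 5 kb without insert) for producing a glutathione S-transferase fusion protein in E. coli. It is selected with ampicillin; the record lists the copy number as unknown and includes no feature table, so the origin of replication and promoter are not explicitly stated. Vectors of the pGEX-4T series generally use an IPTG-inducible tac promoter with a plasmid-borne lacI repressor. They also place a thrombin cleavage site between GST and the cloning site, which allows the tag to be removed after purification.

The insert is a roughly 670 bp fragment of human claspin (CLSPN) encoding amino acids 273–492. It was cloned between the EcoRI and XhoI sites, both of which remain intact, so the fragment is expressed with GST at its N terminus, supplied by the backbone. The "BPI" in the name is not defined in the record. Claspin is a mediator protein in the ATR–Chk1 DNA damage and replication checkpoint pathway, and the associated publication concerns in vitro reconstitution of claspin-mediated phosphorylation of Chk1 by the ATR kinase. In that context, the plasmid fits the production and glutathione-affinity purification of a defined claspin fragment for biochemical work such as binding, pull-down or kinase assays that map the functions of individual claspin regions. The record itself does not specify which experiments this fragment was used in.
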