Addgene plasmid #31633: pGEX-4T1-Claspin-BPI
Depositing lab: Aziz Sancar. Depositing organization: University of North Carolina at Chapel Hill. Publication: Reconstitution of human claspin-mediated phosphorylation of Chk1 by the ATR (ataxia telangiectasia-mutated and rad3-related) checkpoint kinase. Lindsey-Boltz LA, Sercin O, Choi JH, Sancar A. J Biol Chem. 2009 Nov 27. 284(48):33107-14. 10.1074/jbc.M109.064485 PubMed 19828454.
Backbone
  Vector backbone: pGEX-4T1
  Backbone manufacturer: Amersham
  Backbone size w/o insert (bp): 4969
  Vector type: Bacterial Expression
Growth in bacteria
  Bacterial resistance: Ampicillin, 100 μg/mL
  Growth temperature: 37°C
  Growth strain: DH5alpha
  Copy number: Unknown
Gene/Insert
  Gene/Insert name: Claspin
  Species: H. sapiens (human)
  Insert size (bp): 670
  Mutation: aa 273-492 of claspin
  Entrez Gene: CLSPN
  Tag / fusion protein: GST (N terminal on backbone)
  Cloning method: Restriction Enzyme; 5′ cloning site EcoRI (not destroyed); 3′ cloning site XhoI (not destroyed)
  Sequencing primers: 5′ pGEX-5; 3′ pGEX-3
Terms and licenses: Academic/Nonprofit Terms; Industry Terms: Not Available to Industry
How to cite: pGEX-4T1-Claspin-BPI was a gift from Aziz Sancar (Addgene plasmid # 31633 ; http://n2t.net/addgene:31633 ; RRID:Addgene_31633)
